>Addgene plasmid #218865 | pGP-JFRC59-13XLexAop2-IVS-Syn21-RSET-jGCaMP8s-p10 | depositor full sequence | sequence record 427238 | pGP-JFRC59-13XLexAop2-IVS-Syn21-RSET-jGCaMP8s-p10 sequence 9355 bps
GGCACTTTTCGGGGAAATGTGCGCGGAACCCCTATTTGTTTATTTTTCTAAATACATTCAAATATGTATC
CGCTCATGAGACAATAACCCTGATAAATGCTTCAATAATATTGAAAAAGGAAGAGTATGAGTATTCAACA
TTTCCGTGTCGCCCTTATTCCCTTTTTTGCGGCATTTTGCCTTCCTGTTTTTGCTCACCCAGAAACGCTG
GTGAAAGTAAAAGATGCTGAAGATCAGTTGGGTGCACGAGTGGGTTACATCGAACTGGATCTCAACAGCG
GTAAGATCCTTGAGAGTTTTCGCCCCGAAGAACGTTTTCCAATGATGAGCACTTTTAAAGTTCTGCTATG
TGGCGCGGTATTATCCCGTATTGACGCCGGGCAAGAGCAACTCGGTCGCCGCATACACTATTCTCAGAAT
GACTTGGTTGAGTACTCACCAGTCACAGAAAAGCATCTTACGGATGGCATGACAGTAAGAGAATTATGCA
GTGCTGCCATAACCATGAGTGATAACACTGCGGCCAACTTACTTCTGACAACGATCGGAGGACCGAAGGA
GCTAACCGCTTTTTTGCACAACATGGGGGATCATGTAACTCGCCTTGATCGTTGGGAACCGGAGCTGAAT
GAAGCCATACCAAACGACGAGCGTGACACCACGATGCCTGTAGCAATGGCAACAACGTTGCGCAAACTAT
TAACTGGCGAACTACTTACTCTAGCTTCCCGGCAACAATTAATAGACTGGATGGAGGCGGATAAAGTTGC
AGGACCACTTCTGCGCTCGGCCCTTCCGGCTGGCTGGTTTATTGCTGATAAATCTGGAGCCGGTGAGCGT
GGGTCTCGCGGTATCATTGCAGCACTGGGGCCAGATGGTAAGCCCTCCCGTATCGTAGTTATCTACACGA
CGGGGAGTCAGGCAACTATGGATGAACGAAATAGACAGATCGCTGAGATAGGTGCCTCACTGATTAAGCA
TTGGTAACTGTCAGACCAAGTTTACTCATATATACTTTAGATTGATTTAAAACTTCATTTTTAATTTAAA
AGGATCTAGGTGAAGATCCTTTTTGATAATCTCATGACCAAAATCCCTTAACGTGAGTTTTCGTTCCACT
GAGCGTCAGACCCCGTAGAAAAGATCAAAGGATCTTCTTGAGATCCTTTTTTTCTGCGCGTAATCTGCTG
CTTGCAAACAAAAAAACCACCGCTACCAGCGGTGGTTTGTTTGCCGGATCAAGAGCTACCAACTCTTTTT
CCGAAGGTAACTGGCTTCAGCAGAGCGCAGATACCAAATACTGTTCTTCTAGTGTAGCCGTAGTTAGGCC
ACCACTTCAAGAACTCTGTAGCACCGCCTACATACCTCGCTCTGCTAATCCTGTTACCAGTGGCTGCTGC
CAGTGGCGATAAGTCGTGTCTTACCGGGTTGGACTCAAGACGATAGTTACCGGATAAGGCGCAGCGGTCG
GGCTGAACGGGGGGTTCGTGCACACAGCCCAGCTTGGAGCGAACGACCTACACCGAACTGAGATACCTAC
AGCGTGAGCTATGAGAAAGCGCCACGCTTCCCGAAGGGAGAAAGGCGGACAGGTATCCGGTAAGCGGCAG
GGTCGGAACAGGAGAGCGCACGAGGGAGCTTCCAGGGGGAAACGCCTGGTATCTTTATAGTCCTGTCGGG
TTTCGCCACCTCTGACTTGAGCGTCGATTTTTGTGATGCTCGTCAGGGGGGCGGAGCCTATGGAAAAACG
CCAGCAACGCGGCCTTTTTACGGTTCCTGGCCTTTTGCTGGCCTTTTGCTCACATGTTACCGTCGACGAT
GTAGGTCACGGTCTCGAAGCCGCGGTGCGGGTGCCAGGGCGTGCCCTTGGGCTCCCCGGGCGCGTACTCC
ACCTCACCCATCTGGTCCATCATGATGAACGGGTCGAGGTGGCGGTAGTTGATCCCGGCGAACGCGCGGC
GCACCGGGAAGCCCTCGCCCTCGAAACCGCTGGGCGCGGTGGTCACGGTGAGCACGGGACGTGCGACGGC
GTCGGCGGGTGCGGATACGCGGGGCAGCGTCAGCGGGTTCTCGACGGTCACGGCGGGCATGTCGACAAGC
CGAACATATGGGCGCGCCTAGTATGTATGTAAGTTAATAAAACCCATTTTTGCGGAAAGTAGATAAAAAA
AACATTTTTTTTTTTTACTGCACTGGATATCATTGAACTTATCTGATCAGTTTTAAATTTACTTCGATCC
AAGGGTATTTGATGTACCAGGTTCTTTCGATTACCTCTCACTCAAAATGACATTCCACTCAAAGTCAGCG
CTGTTTGCCTCCTTCTCTGTCCACAGAAATATCGCCGTCTCTTTCGCCGCTGCGTCCGCTATCTCTTTCG
CCACCGTTTGTAGCGTTACGTAGCGTCAATGTCCGCCTTCAGTTGCATTTTGTCAGCGGTTTCGTGACGA
AGCTCCAAGCGGTTTACGCCATCAATTAAACACAAAGTGCTGTGCCAAAACTCCTCTCGCTTCTTATTTT
TGTTTGTTTTTTGAGTGATTGGGGTGGTGATTGGTTTTGGGTGGGTAAGCAGGGGAAAGTGTGAAAAATC
CCGGCAATGGGCCAAGAGGATCAGGAGCTATTAATTCGCGGAGGCAGCAAACACCCATCTGCCGAGCATC
TGAACAATGTGAGTAGTACATGTGCATACATCTTAAGTTCACTTGATCTATAGGAACTGCGATTGCAACA
TCAAATTGTATGCGGCGTGAGAACTGCGACCCACAAAAATCCCAAACCGCAATTGCACAAACAAATAGTG
ACACGAAACAGATTATTCTGGTAGCTGTTCTCGCTATATAAGACAATTTTTGAGATCATATCATGATCAA
GACATCTAAAGGCATTCATTTTCGACTATATTCTTTTTTACAAAAAATATAACAACCAGATATTTTAAGC
TGATCCTAGATGCACAAAAAATAAATAAAAGTATAAACCTACTTCGTAGGATACTTCGGGGTACTTTTTG
TTCGGGGTTAGATGAGCATAACGCTAGTAGTTGATATTTGAGATCCCCTATCATTGCAGGGTGACAGCGG
AGCGGCTTCGCAGAGCTGCATTAACCAGGGCTTCGGGCAGGCCAAAAACTACGGCACGCTCCGGCCACCC
AGTCCGCCGGAGGACTCCGGTTCAGGGAGCGGCCAACTAGCCGAGAACCTCACCTATGCCTGGCACAATA
TGGACATCTTTGGGGCGGTCAATCAGCCGGGCTCCGGATGGCGGCAGCTGGTCAACCGGACACGCGGACT
ATTCTGCAACGAGCGACACATACCGGCGCCCAGGAAACATTTGCTCAAGAACGGTGAGTTTCTATTCGCA
GTCGGCTGATCTGTGTGAAATCTTAATAAAGGGTCCAATTACCAATTTGAAACTCAGTTTGCGGCGTGGC
CTATCCGGGCGAACTTTTGGCCGTGATGGGCAGTTCCGGTGCCGGAAAGACGACCCTGCTGAATGCCCTT
GCCTTTCGATCGCCGCAGGGCATCCAAGTATCGCCATCCGGGATGCGACTGCTCAATGGCCAACCTGTGG
ACGCCAAGGAGATGCAGGCCAGGTGCGCCTATGTCCAGCAGGATGACCTCTTTATCGGCTCCCTAACGGC
CAGGGAACACCTGATTTTCCAAGCCATGGTGCGGATGCCACGACATCTGACCTATCGGCAGCGAGTGGCC
CGCGTGGATCAGGTGATCCAGGAGCTTTCGCTCAGCAAATGTCAGCACACGATCATCGGTGTGCCCGGCA
GGGTGAAAGGTCTGTCCGGCGGAGAAAGGAAGCGTCTGGCATTCGCCTCCGAGGCTCTAACCGATCCGCC
GCTTCTGATCTGCGATGAGCCCACCTCCGGACTGGACTCCTTTACCGCCCACAGCGTCGTCCAGGTGCTG
AAGAAGCTGTCGCAGAAGGGCAAGACCGTCATCCTGACCATTCATCAGCCGTCTTCCGAGCTGTTTGAGC
TCTTTGACAAGATCCTTCTGATGGCCGAGGGCAGGGTAGCTTTCTTGGGCACTCCCAGCGAAGCCGTCGA
CTTCTTTTCCTAGTGAGTTCGATGTGTTTATTAAGGGTATCTAGTATTACATAACATCTCAACTCCTATC
CAGCGTGGGTGCCCAGTGTCCTACCAACTACAATCCGGCGGACTTTTACGTACAGGTGTTGGCCGTTGTG
CCCGGACGGGAGATCGAGTCCCGTGATCGGATCGCCAAGATATGCGACAATTTTGCCATTAGCAAAGTAG
CCCGGGATATGGAGCAGTTGTTGGCCACCAAAAATCTGGAGAAGCCACTGGAGCAGCCGGAGAATGGGTA
CACCTACAAGGCCACCTGGTTCATGCAGTTCCGGGCGGTCCTGTGGCGATCCTGGCTGTCGGTGCTCAAG
GAACCACTCCTCGTAAAAGTGCGACTTATTCAGACAACGGTGAGTGGTTCCAGTGGAAACAAATGATATA
ACGCTTACAATTCTTGGAAACAAATTCGCTAGATTTTAGATAGAATTGCCTGATTCCACACCCTTCTTAG
TTTTTTTCAATGAGATGTATAGTTTATAGTTTTGCAGAAGATAAATAAATTTCATTTAACTCGCGAATAT
TAATGAGATGCGAGTAACATTTTAATTTGCAGATGGTTGCCATCTTGATTGGCCTCATCTTTTTGGGCCA
ACAACTCACGCAAGTGGGTGTGATGAATATCAACGGAGCCATCTTCCTCTTCCTGACCAACATGACCTTT
CAAAACGTCTTTGCCACGATAAATGTAAGTCATGTTTAGAATACATTTGCATTTCAATAATTTACTAACT
TTCTAATGAATCGATTCGATTTAGGTGTTCACCTCAGAGCTGCCAGTTTTTATGAGGGAGGCCCGAAGTC
GACTTTATCGCTGTGACACATACTTTCTGGGCAAAACGATTGCCGAATTGCCGCTTTTTCTCACAGTGCC
ACTGGTCTTCACGGCGATTGCCTATCCGATGATCGGACTGCGGGCCGGAGTGCTGCACTTCTTCAACTGC
CTGGCGCTGGTCACTCTGGTGGCCAATGTGTCAACGTCCTTCGGATATCTAATATCCTGCGCCAGCTCCT
CGACCTCGATGGCGCTGTCTGTGGGTCCGCCGGTTATCATACCATTCCTGCTCTTTGGCGGCTTCTTCTT
GAACTCGGGCTCGGTGCCAGTATACCTCAAATGGTTGTCGTACCTCTCATGGTTCCGTTACGCCAACGAG
GGTCTGCTGATTAACCAATGGGCGGACGTGGAGCCGGGCGAAATTAGCTGCACATCGTCGAACACCACGT
GCCCCAGTTCGGGCAAGGTCATCCTGGAGACGCTTAACTTCTCCGCCGCCGATCTGCCGCTGGACTACGT
GGGTCTGGCCATTCTCATCGTGAGCTTCCGGGTGCTCGCATATCTGGCTCTAAGACTTCGGGCCCGACGC
AAGGAGTAGCCGACATATATCCGAAATAACTGCTTGTTTTTTTTTTTTACCATTATTACCATCGTGTTTA
CTGTTTATTGCCCCCTCAAAAAGCTAATGTAATTATATTTGTGCCAATAAAAACAAGATATGACCTATAG
AATACAAGTATTTCCCCTTCGAACATCCCCACAAGTAGACTTTGGATTTGTCTTCTAACCAAAAGACTTA
CACACCTGCATACCTTACATCAAAAACTCGTTTATCGCTACATAAAACACCGGGATATATTTTTTATATA
CATACTTTTCAAATCGCGCGCCCTCTTCATAATTCACCTCCACCACACCACGTTTCGTAGTTGCTCTTTC
GCTGTCTCCCACCCGCTCTCCGCAACACATTCACCTTTTGTTCGACGACCTTGGAGCGACTGTCGTTAGT
TCCGCGCGATTCGGTTCGCTCAAATGGTTCCGAGTGGTTCATTTCGTCTCAATAGAAATTAGTAATAAAT
ATTTGTATGTACAATTTATTTGCTCCAATATATTTGTATATATTTCCCTCACAGCTATATTTATTCTAAT
TTAATATTATGACTTTTTAAGGTAATTTTTTGTGACCTGTTCGGAGTGATTAGCGTTACAATTTGAACTG
AAAGTGACATCCAGTGTTTGTTCCTTGTGTAGATGCATCTCAAAAAAATGGTGGGCATAATAGTGTTGTT
TATATATATCAAAAATAACAACTATAATAATAAGAATACATTTAATTTAGAAAATGCTTGGATTTCACTG
GAACTAGGGCGCGCCTCCGGAACATAATGGTGCAGGGCGCTGACTTCCGCGTTTCCAGACTTTACGAAAC
ACGGAAACCGAAGACCATTCATGTTGTTGCTCAGGTCGCAGACGTTTTGCAGCAGCAGTCGCTTCACGTT
CGCTCGCGTATCGGTGATTCATTCTGCTAACCAGTAAGGCAACCCCGCCAGCCTAGCCGGGTCCTCAACG
ACAGGAGCACGATCATGCGCACCCGTGGCCAGGGCCGCAAGCTTGCATGCCTGCAGGTTACTGTACATCC
ATACAGTAAGTACTGTACATCCATACAGTAAGTACTGTACATCCATACAGTAAGTACTGTACATCCATAC
AGTAAGTACTGTACATCCATACAGTAAGCGGAGACTCTAGCCCTAGGGCATGCCTGCAGGTTACTGTACA
TCCATACAGTAAGTACTGTACATCCATACAGTAAGTACTGTACATCCATACAGTAAGCGGAGACTCTAGC
GCTAGCGCATGCCTGCAGGTTACTGTACATCCATACAGTAAGTACTGTACATCCATACAGTAAGTACTGT
ACATCCATACAGTAAGTACTGTACATCCATACAGTAAGTACTGTACATCCATACAGTAAGCGGAGACTCT
AGCACTAGTGACGTCGAGCGCCGGAGTATAAATAGAGGCGCTTCGTCTACGGAGCGACAATTCAATTCAA
ACAAGCAAAGTGAACACGTCGCTAAGCGAAAGCTAAGCAAATAAACAAGCGCAGCTGAACAAGCTAAACA
ATCTGCAGTAAAGTGCAAGTTAAAGTGAATCAATTAAAAGTAACCAGCAACCAAGTAAATCAACTGCAAC
TACTGAAATCTGCCAAGAAGTAATTATTGAATACAAGAAGAGAACTCTGAATAGATCTAAAAGGTAGGTT
CAACCACTGATGCCTAGGCACACCGAAACGACTAACCCTAATTCTTATCCTTTACTTCAGGCGGCCGCAA
CTTAAAAAAAAAAATCAAAATGGGTTCTCATCATCATCACCACCACGGTATGGCGTCAATGACGGGAGGC
CAGCAAATGGGTCGCGATCTGTACGACGACGATGACAAAGACCTGGCAACGATGGTCGATCGGAAAAAGA
CCTTCAAAGAGGTCGCCACAGCCGTGAAAATCATCGCCATGTTGATGGGATTGAAGATTAACGTGTATAT
TAAGGCCGATAAACAGAAGAACGGCATCAAGGCCAATTTCCATATACGGCACAACATCGAAGACGGAGGC
GTCCAGCTGGCCTACCATTACCAGCAGAACACACCTATCGGCGATGGACCGGTGCTGTTGCCGGATAATC
ACTACCTGAGTGTGGAAAGTAAGTTGTCGAAGGACCCTAACGAAAAACGCGACCACATGGTGTTGCTCGA
ATTCGTGACGGCGGCCGGAATCACACTGGGTATGGACGAACTGTACAAGGGCGGAACCGGAGGATCGATG
GTAAGCAAAGGCGAGGAGCTGTTTACCGGCGTGGTGCCGATTTTGGTGGAGTTGGACGGCGATGTCAACG
GCCACAAGTTCAGCGTGAGCGGTGAGGGTGAGGGCGATGCAACCTACGGCAAACTGACATTGAAATTCAT
CTGCACCACGGGAAAACTCCCGGTTCCATGGCCAACACTGGTCACCACTCTGACTTATGGCGTTCAGTGC
TTTAGCCGGTACCCCGACCATATGAAACAGCATGACTTCTTTAAGTCCGCGATGCCCGAGGGTTACATCC
AAGAGCGAACAATCTTCTTCAAGGATGACGGCAATTACAAGACGCGCGCAGAAGTCAAGTTCGAGGGCGA
TACCCTGGTGAACAGGATTGAATTGAAAGGCATTGACTTTAAGGAGGATGGAAACATCCTGGGCCATAAG
CTGGAGTACAACCTGCCGGACCAGCTGACAGAGGAGCAAATCGCGGAGTACAAGGAAGCCTTTAGCCTGT
TCGACAAGGACGGTGATGGCACGATTACCACAAAAGAGTTGGGCACCGTCATGCGCAGTCTGGGACACAA
TCCTACTGAAGCTGAGCTGCAGGACATGATTAACGAGGTCGATGCAGATGGCGACGGCACTATCGACTTT
CCCGAGTTCTTGACAATGATGGCCCGCAAGATGAAGTACCGGGATACCGAGGAGGAGATCCGCGAAGCCT
TTGGCGTGTTCGATAAAGACGGCAATGGCTACATTAGCGCTGCGGAGCTGCGCCATGTCATGACCAACTT
GGGCGAGAAGCTCACGGACGAGGAAGTGGACGAAATGATACGCGAAGCGGACATCGATGGAGATGGTCAG
GTCAATTATGAAGAGTTCGTTCAGATGATGACAGCGAAATAAGGTGTACAAATCTAGAATGAATCGTTTT
TAAAATAACAAATCAATTGTTTTATAATATTCGTACGATTCTTTGATTATGTAATAAAATGTGATCATTA
GGAAGATTACGAAAAATATAAAAAATATGAGTTCTGTGTGTATAACAAATGCTGTAAACGCCACAATTGT
GTTTGTTGCAAATAAACCCATGATTATTTGATTAAAATTGTTGTTTTCTTTGTTCATAGACAATAGTGTG
TTTTGCCTAAACGTGTACTGCATAAACTCCATGCGAGTGTATAGCGAGCTAGTGGCTAACGCTTGCCCCA
CCAAAGTAGATTCGTCAAAATCCTCAATTTCATCACCCTCCTCCAAGTTTAACATTTGGCCGTCGGAATT
AACTTCTAAAGATGCCACATAATCTAATAAATGAAATAGAGATTCAAACGTGGCGTCATCGTCCGTTTCG
ACCATTTCCGAAAAGAACTCGGGCATAAACTCTATGATTTCTCTGGACGTGGTGTTGTCGAAACTCTCAA
AGTACGCAGTCAGGAACGTGCGCGACATGTCGTCGGGAAACTCGCGCGGAAACATGTTGTTGTAACCGAA
CGGGTCCCATAGCGCCAAAACCAAATCTGCCAGCGTCAATAGAATGAGCACGATGCCGACAATGGAGCTG
GCTTGGATAGCGATTCGAGTTAACGGCCGGCCGTTTAAACGAATTCTTGAAGACGAAAGGGCCTCGTGAT
ACGCCTATTTTTATAGGTTAATGTCATGATAATAATGGTTTCTTA
Features (pLannotate 1.2.2; 11 found; start..end, strand, type, name):
     22..126     +  promoter       AmpR promoter: bla
    127..987     +  CDS            AmpR: β-lactamase; bla; confers resistance to ampicillin, carbenicillin, and related antibiotics
   1158..1746    +  rep_origin     ori: high-copy-number ColE1/pMB1/pBR322/pUC origin of replication
   1833..1902    +  protein_bind   attB: attB site for the φC31 integrase (Groth et al., 2000) phage φC31 integrase
   2597..5469    +  CDS            mini-white: Drosophila white gene eye color pigment; white; This is a modified version of the white gene lacking part of the first intron.
   6242..6397    +  CDS            YPB1_ECOLX (fragment): Protein predicted: Swiss-Prot protein existence level 4. From Escherichia coli.
   6479..6498    -  misc_feature   MCS (fragment): pUC18/19 multiple cloning site
   6881..7119    +  promoter       hsp70 promoter: Drosophila melanogaster hsp70Bb promoter
   7134..7200    +  intron         Mhc intron: modified Drosophila myosin heavy chain intron 16 (Pfeiffer et al., 2010)
   7233..8579    +  CDS            GCaMP2: GCaMP2 is a basic (constitutively fluorescent) green fluorescent protein published in 2006, derived from Aequorea victoria.
   8613..9269    -  CDS            P74 (fragment): PIF0_NPVAC - Experimental evidence at protein level: Swiss-Prot protein existence level 1. Plays an essential role for oral infectivity of occlusion- derived virus (ODV) and functions also in host midgut attachment and fusion by binding to a specific host receptor. From Autographa californica nuclear polyhedrosis virus (AcMNPV).
