>Addgene plasmid #218865 | pGP-JFRC59-13XLexAop2-IVS-Syn21-RSET-jGCaMP8s-p10 | addgene full sequence | sequence record 434255 | Addgene NGS Result
GACTCAGGTGGCACTTTTCGGGGAAATGTGCGCGGAACCCCTATTTGTTTATTTTTCTAAATACATTCAA
ATATGTATCCGCTCATGAGACAATAACCCTGATAAATGCTTCAATAATATTGAAAAAGGAAGAGTATGAG
TATTCAACATTTCCGTGTCGCCCTTATTCCCTTTTTTGCGGCATTTTGCCTTCCTGTTTTTGCTCACCCA
GAAACGCTGGTGAAAGTAAAAGATGCTGAAGATCAGTTGGGTGCACGAGTGGGTTACATCGAACTGGATC
TCAACAGCGGTAAGATCCTTGAGAGTTTTCGCCCCGAAGAACGTTTTCCAATGATGAGCACTTTTAAAGT
TCTGCTATGTGGCGCGGTATTATCCCGTATTGACGCCGGGCAAGAGCAACTCGGTCGCCGCATACACTAT
TCTCAGAATGACTTGGTTGAGTACTCACCAGTCACAGAAAAGCATCTTACGGATGGCATGACAGTAAGAG
AATTATGCAGTGCTGCCATAACCATGAGTGATAACACTGCGGCCAACTTACTTCTGACAACGATCGGAGG
ACCGAAGGAGCTAACCGCTTTTTTGCACAACATGGGGGATCATGTAACTCGCCTTGATCGTTGGGAACCG
GAGCTGAATGAAGCCATACCAAACGACGAGCGTGACACCACGATGCCTGTAGCAATGGCAACAACGTTGC
GCAAACTATTAACTGGCGAACTACTTACTCTAGCTTCCCGGCAACAATTAATAGACTGGATGGAGGCGGA
TAAAGTTGCAGGACCACTTCTGCGCTCGGCCCTTCCGGCTGGCTGGTTTATTGCTGATAAATCTGGAGCC
GGTGAGCGTGGGTCTCGCGGTATCATTGCAGCACTGGGGCCAGATGGTAAGCCCTCCCGTATCGTAGTTA
TCTACACGACGGGGAGTCAGGCAACTATGGATGAACGAAATAGACAGATCGCTGAGATAGGTGCCTCACT
GATTAAGCATTGGTAACTGTCAGACCAAGTTTACTCATATATACTTTAGATTGATTTAAAACTTCATTTT
TAATTTAAAAGGATCTAGGTGAAGATCCTTTTTGATAATCTCATGACCAAAATCCCTTAACGTGAGTTTT
CGTTCCACTGAGCGTCAGACCCCGTAGAAAAGATCAAAGGATCTTCTTGAGATCCTTTTTTTCTGCGCGT
AATCTGCTGCTTGCAAACAAAAAAACCACCGCTACCAGCGGTGGTTTGTTTGCCGGATCAAGAGCTACCA
ACTCTTTTTCCGAAGGTAACTGGCTTCAGCAGAGCGCAGATACCAAATACTGTTCTTCTAGTGTAGCCGT
AGTTAGGCCACCACTTCAAGAACTCTGTAGCACCGCCTACATACCTCGCTCTGCTAATCCTGTTACCAGT
GGCTGCTGCCAGTGGCGATAAGTCGTGTCTTACCGGGTTGGACTCAAGACGATAGTTACCGGATAAGGCG
CAGCGGTCGGGCTGAACGGGGGGTTCGTGCACACAGCCCAGCTTGGAGCGAACGACCTACACCGAACTGA
GATACCTACAGCGTGAGCTATGAGAAAGCGCCACGCTTCCCGAAGGGAGAAAGGCGGACAGGTATCCGGT
AAGCGGCAGGGTCGGAACAGGAGAGCGCACGAGGGAGCTTCCAGGGGGAAACGCCTGGTATCTTTATAGT
CCTGTCGGGTTTCGCCACCTCTGACTTGAGCGTCGATTTTTGTGATGCTCGTCAGGGGGGCGGAGCCTAT
GGAAAAACGCCAGCAACGCGGCCTTTTTACGGTTCCTGGCCTTTTGCTGGCCTTTTGCTCACATGTTACC
GTCGACGATGTAGGTCACGGTCTCGAAGCCGCGGTGCGGGTGCCAGGGCGTGCCCTTGGGCTCCCCGGGC
GCGTACTCCACCTCACCCATCTGGTCCATCATGATGAACGGGTCGAGGTGGCGGTAGTTGATCCCGGCGA
ACGCGCGGCGCACCGGGAAGCCCTCGCCCTCGAAACCGCTGGGCGCGGTGGTCACGGTGAGCACGGGACG
TGCGACGGCGTCGGCGGGTGCGGATACGCGGGGCAGCGTCAGCGGGTTCTCGACGGTCACGGCGGGCATG
TCGACAAGCCGAACATATGGGCGCGCCTAGTATGTATGTAAGTTAATAAAACCCATTTTTGCGGAAAGTA
GATAAAAAAAACATTTTTTTTTTTTACTGCACTGGATATCATTGAACTTATCTGATCAGTTTTAAATTTA
CTTCGATCCAAGGGTATTTGATGTACCAGGTTCTTTCGATTACCTCTCACTCAAAATGACATTCCACTCA
AAGTCAGCGCTGTTTGCCTCCTTCTCTGTCCACAGAAATATCGCCGTCTCTTTCGCCGCTGCGTCCGCTA
TCTCTTTCGCCACCGTTTGTAGCGTTACGTAGCGTCAATGTCCGCCTTCAGTTGCATTTTGTCAGCGGTT
TCGTGACGAAGCTCCAAGCGGTTTACGCCATCAATTAAACACAAAGTGCTGTGCCAAAACTCCTCTCGCT
TCTTATTTTTGTTTGTTTTTTGAGTGATTGGGGTGGTGATTGGTTTTGGGTGGGTAAGCAGGGGAAAGTG
TGAAAAATCCCGGCAATGGGCCAAGAGGATCAGGAGCTATTAATTCGCGGAGGCAGCAAACACCCATCTG
CCGAGCATCTGAACAATGTGAGTAGTACATGTGCATACATCTTAAGTTCACTTGATCTATAGGAACTGCG
ATTGCAACATCAAATTGTCTGCGGCGTGAGAACTGCGACCCACAAAAATCCCAAACCGCAATTGCACAAA
CAAATAGTGACACGAAACAGATTATTCTGGTAGCTGTTCTCGCTATATAAGACAATTTTTGAGATCATAT
CATGATCAAGACATCTAAAGGCATTCATTTTCGACTATATTCTTTTTTACAAAAAATATAACAACCAGAT
ATTTTAAGCTGATCCTAGATGCACAAAAAATAAATAAAAGTATAAACCTACTTCGTAGGATACTTCGGGG
TACTTTTTGTTCGGGGTTAGATGAGCATAACGCTTGTAGTTGATATTTGAGATCCCCTATCATTGCAGGG
TGACAGCGGAGCGGCTTCGCAGAGCTGCATTAACCAGGGCTTCGGGCAGGCCAAAAACTACGGCACGCTC
CGGCCACCCAGTCCGCCGGAGGACTCCGGTTCAGGGAGCGGCCAACTAGCCGAGAACCTCACCTATGCCT
GGCACAATATGGACATCTTTGGGGCGGTCAATCAGCCGGGCTCCGGATGGCGGCAGCTGGTCAACCGGAC
ACGCGGACTATTCTGCAACGAGCGACACATACCGGCGCCCAGGAAACATTTGCTCAAGAACGGTGAGTTT
CTATTCGCAGTCGGCTGATCTGTGTGAAATCTTAATAAAGGGTCCAATTACCAATTTGAAACTCAGTTTG
CGGCGTGGCCTATCCGGGCGAACTTTTGGCCGTGATGGGCAGTTCCGGTGCCGGAAAGACGACCCTGCTG
AATGCCCTTGCCTTTCGATCGCCGCAGGGCATCCAAGTATCGCCATCCGGGATGCGACTGCTCAATGGCC
AACCTGTGGACGCCAAGGAGATGCAGGCCAGGTGCGCCTATGTCCAGCAGGATGACCTCTTTATCGGCTC
CCTAACGGCCAGGGAACACCTGATTTTCCAAGCCATGGTGCGGATGCCACGACATCTGACCTATCGGCAG
CGAGTGGCCCGCGTGGATCAGGTGATCCAGGAGCTTTCGCTCAGCAAATGTCAGCACACGATCATCGGTG
TGCCCGGCAGGGTGAAAGGTCTGTCCGGCGGAGAAAGGAAGCGTCTGGCATTCGCCTCCGAGGCTCTAAC
CGATCCGCCGCTTCTGATCTGCGATGAGCCCACCTCCGGACTGGACTCCTTTACCGCCCACAGCGTCGTC
CAGGTGCTGAAGAAGCTGTCGCAGAAGGGCAAGACCGTCATCCTGACCATTCATCAGCCGTCTTCCGAGC
TGTTTGAGCTCTTTGACAAGATCCTTCTGATGGCCGAGGGCAGGGTAGCTTTCTTGGGCACTCCCAGCGA
AGCCGTCGACTTCTTTTCCTAGTGAGTTCGATGTGTTTATTAAGGGTATCTAGTATTACATAACATCTCA
ACTCCTATCCAGCGTGGGTGCCCAGTGTCCTACCAACTACAATCCGGCGGACTTTTACGTACAGGTGTTG
GCCGTTGTGCCCGGACGGGAGATCGAGTCCCGTGATCGGATCGCCAAGATATGCGACAATTTTGCCATTA
GCAAAGTAGCCCGGGATATGGAGCAGTTGTTGGCCACCAAAAATCTGGAGAAGCCACTGGAGCAGCCGGA
GAATGGGTACACCTACAAGGCCACCTGGTTCATGCAGTTCCGGGCGGTCCTGTGGCGATCCTGGCTGTCG
GTGCTCAAGGAACCACTCCTCGTAAAAGTGCGACTTATTCAGACAACGGTGAGTGGTTCCAGTGGAAACA
AATGATATAACGCTTACAATTCTTGGAAACAAATTCGCTAGATTTTAGATAGAATTGCCTGATTCCACAC
CCTTCTTAGTTTTTTTCAATGAGATGTATAGTTTATAGTTTTGCAGAAGATAAATAAATTTCATTTAACT
CGCGAATATTAATGAGATGCGAGTAACATTTTAATTTGCAGATGGTTGCCATCTTGATTGGCCTCATCTT
TTTGGGCCAACAACTCACGCAAGTGGGTGTGATGAATATCAACGGAGCCATCTTCCTCTTCCTGACCAAC
ATGACCTTTCAAAACGTCTTTGCCACGATAAATGTAAGTCATGTTTAGAATACATTTGCATTTCAATAAT
TTACTAACTTTCTAATGAATCGATTCGATTTAGGTGTTCACCTCAGAGCTGCCAGTTTTTATGAGGGAGG
CCCGAAGTCGACTTTATCGCTGTGACACATACTTTCTGGGCAAAACGATTGCCGAATTGCCGCTTTTTCT
CACAGTGCCACTGGTCTTCACGGCGATTGCCTATCCGATGATCGGACTGCGGGCCGGAGTGCTGCACTTC
TTCAACTGCCTGGCGCTGGTCACTCTGGTGGCCAATGTGTCAACGTCCTTCGGATATCTAATATCCTGCG
CCAGCTCCTCGACCTCGATGGCGCTGTCTGTGGGTCCGCCGGTTATCATACCATTCCTGCTCTTTGGCGG
CTTCTTCTTGAACTCGGGCTCGGTGCCAGTATACCTCAAATGGTTGTCGTACCTCTCATGGTTCCGTTAC
GCCAACGAGGGTCTGCTGATTAACCAATGGGCGGACGTGGAGCCGGGCGAAATTAGCTGCACATCGTCGA
ACACCACGTGCCCCAGTTCGGGCAAGGTCATCCTGGAGACGCTTAACTTCTCCGCCGCCGATCTGCCGCT
GGACTACGTGGGTCTGGCCATTCTCATCGTGAGCTTCCGGGTGCTCGCATATCTGGCTCTAAGACTTCGG
GCCCGACGCAAGGAGTAGCCGACATATATCCGAAATAACTGCTTGTTTTTTTTTTTTACCATTATTACCA
TCGTGTTTACTGTTTATTGCCCCCTCAAAAAGCTAATGTAATTATATTTGTGCCAATAAAAACAAGATAT
GACCTATAGAATACAAGTATTTCCCCTTCGAACATCCCCACAAGTAGACTTTGGATTTGTCTTCTAACCA
AAAGACTTACACACCTGCATACCTTACATCAAAAACTCGTTTATCGCTACATAAAACACCGGGATATATT
TTTTATATACATACTTTTCAAATCGCGCGCCCTCTTCATAATTCACCTCCACCACACCACGTTTCGTAGT
TGCTCTTTCGCTGTCTCCCACCCGCTCTCCGCAACACATTCACCTTTTGTTCGACGACCTTGGAGCGACT
GTCGTTAGTTCCGCGCGATTCGGTTCGCTCAAATGGTTCCGAGTGGTTCATTTCGTCTCAATAGAAATTA
GTAATAAATATTTGTATGTACAATTTATTTGCTCCAATATATTTGTATATATTTCCCTCACAGCTATATT
TATTCTAATTTAATATTATGACTTTTTAAGGTAATTTTTTGTGACCTGTTCGGAGTGATTAGCGTTACAA
TTTGAACTGAAAGTGACATCCAGTGTTTGTTCCTTGTGTAGATGCATCTCAAAAAAATGGTGGGCATAAT
AGTGTTGTTTATATATATCAAAAATAACAACTATAATAATAAGAATACATTTAATTTAGAAAATGCTTGG
ATTTCACTGGAACTAGGGCGCGCCTCCGGAACATAATGGTGCAGGGCGCTGACTTCCGCGTTTCCAGACT
TTACGAAACACGGAAACCGAAGACCATTCATGTTGTTGCTCAGGTCGCAGACGTTTTGCAGCAGCAGTCG
CTTCACGTTCGCTCGCGTATCGGTGATTCATTCTGCTAACCAGTAAGGCAACCCCGCCAGCCTAGCCGGG
TCCTCAACGACAGGAGCACGATCATGCGCACCCGTGGCCAGGGCCGCAAGCTTGCATGCCTGCAGGTTAC
TGTACATCCATACAGTAAGTACTGTACATCCATACAGTAAGTACTGTACATCCATACAGTAAGTACTGTA
CATCCATACAGTAAGTACTGTACATCCATACAGTAAGCGGAGACTCTAGCCCTAGGGCATGCCTGCAGGT
TACTGTACATCCATACAGTAAGTACTGTACATCCATACAGTAAGTACTGTACATCCATACAGTAAGCGGA
GACTCTAGCGCTAGCGCATGCCTGCAGGTTACTGTACATCCATACAGTAAGTACTGTACATCCATACAGT
AAGTACTGTACATCCATACAGTAAGTACTGTACATCCATACAGTAAGTACTGTACATCCATACAGTAAGC
GGAGACTCTAGCACTAGTGACGTCGAGCGCCGGAGTATAAATAGAGGCGCTTCGTCTACGGAGCGACAAT
TCAATTCAAACAAGCAAAGTGAACACGTCGCTAAGCGAAAGCTAAGCAAATAAACAAGCGCAGCTGAACA
AGCTAAACAATCTGCAGTAAAGTGCAAGTTAAAGTGAATCAATTAAAAGTAACCAGCAACCAAGTAAATC
AACTGCAACTACTGAAATCTGCCAAGAAGTAATTATTGAATACAAGAAGAGAACTCTGAATAGATCTAAA
AGGTAGGTTCAACCACTGATGCCTAGGCACACCGAAACGACTAACCCTAATTCTTATCCTTTACTTCAGG
CGGCCGCAACTTAAAAAAAAAAATCAAAATGGGTTCTCATCATCATCACCACCACGGTATGGCGTCAATG
ACGGGAGGCCAGCAAATGGGTCGCGATCTGTACGACGACGATGACAAAGACCTGGCAACGATGGTCGATC
GGAAAAAGACCTTCAAAGAGGTCGCCACAGCCGTGAAAATCATCGCCATGTTGATGGGATTGAAGATTAA
CGTGTATATTAAGGCCGATAAACAGAAGAACGGCATCAAGGCCAATTTCCATATACGGCACAACATCGAA
GACGGAGGCGTCCAGCTGGCCTACCATTACCAGCAGAACACACCTATCGGCGATGGACCGGTGCTGTTGC
CGGATAATCACTACCTGAGTGTGGAAAGTAAGTTGTCGAAGGACCCTAACGAAAAACGCGACCACATGGT
GTTGCTCGAATTCGTGACGGCGGCCGGAATCACACTGGGTATGGACGAACTGTACAAGGGCGGAACCGGA
GGATCGATGGTAAGCAAAGGCGAGGAGCTGTTTACCGGCGTGGTGCCGATTTTGGTGGAGTTGGACGGCG
ATGTCAACGGCCACAAGTTCAGCGTGAGCGGTGAGGGTGAGGGCGATGCAACCTACGGCAAACTGACATT
GAAATTCATCTGCACCACGGGAAAACTCCCGGTTCCATGGCCAACACTGGTCACCACTCTGACTTATGGC
GTTCAGTGCTTTAGCCGGTACCCCGACCATATGAAACAGCATGACTTCTTTAAGTCCGCGATGCCCGAGG
GTTACATCCAAGAGCGAACAATCTTCTTCAAGGATGACGGCAATTACAAGACGCGCGCAGAAGTCAAGTT
CGAGGGCGATACCCTGGTGAACAGGATTGAATTGAAAGGCATTGACTTTAAGGAGGATGGAAACATCCTG
GGCCATAAGCTGGAGTACAACCTGCCGGACCAGCTGACAGAGGAGCAAATCGCGGAGTACAAGGAAGCCT
TTAGCCTGTTCGACAAGGACGGTGATGGCACGATTACCACAAAAGAGTTGGGCACCGTCATGCGCAGTCT
GGGACACAATCCTACTGAAGCTGAGCTGCAGGACATGATTAACGAGGTCGATGCAGATGGCGACGGCACT
ATCGACTTTCCCGAGTTCTTGACAATGATGGCCCGCAAGATGAAGTACCGGGATACCGAGGAGGAGATCC
GCGAAGCCTTTGGCGTGTTCGATAAAGACGGCAATGGCTACATTAGCGCTGCGGAGCTGCGCCATGTCAT
GACCAACTTGGGCGAGAAGCTCACGGACGAGGAAGTGGACGAAATGATACGCGAAGCGGACATCGATGGA
GATGGTCAGGTCAATTATGAAGAGTTCGTTCAGATGATGACAGCGAAATAAGGTGTACAAATCTAGAATG
AATCGTTTTTAAAATAACAAATCAATTGTTTTATAATATTCGTACGATTCTTTGATTATGTAATAAAATG
TGATCATTAGGAAGATTACGAAAAATATAAAAAATATGAGTTCTGTGTGTATAACAAATGCTGTAAACGC
CACAATTGTGTTTGTTGCAAATAAACCCATGATTATTTGATTAAAATTGTTGTTTTCTTTGTTCATAGAC
AATAGTGTGTTTTGCCTAAACGTGTACTGCATAAACTCCATGCGAGTGTATAGCGAGCTAGTGGCTAACG
CTTGCCCCACCAAAGTAGATTCGTCAAAATCCTCAATTTCATCACCCTCCTCCAAGTTTAACATTTGGCC
GTCGGAATTAACTTCTAAAGATGCCACATAATCTAATAAATGAAATAGAGATTCAAACGTGGCGTCATCG
TCCGTTTCGACCATTTCCGAAAAGAACTCGGGCATAAACTCTATGATTTCTCTGGACGTGGTGTTGTCGA
AACTCTCAAAGTACGCAGTCAGGAACGTGCGCGACATGTCGTCGGGAAACTCGCGCGGAAACATGTTGTT
GTAACCGAACGGGTCCCATAGCGCCAAAACCAAATCTGCCAGCGTCAATAGAATGAGCACGATGCCGACA
ATGGAGCTGGCTTGGATAGCGATTCGAGTTAACGGCCGGCCGTTTAAACGAATTCTTGAAGACGAAAGGG
CCTCGTGATACGCCTATTTTTATAGGTTAATGTCATGATAATAATGGTTTCTTA
Features (pLannotate 1.2.2; 11 found; start..end, strand, type, name):
     31..135     +  promoter       AmpR promoter: bla
    136..996     +  CDS            AmpR: β-lactamase; bla; confers resistance to ampicillin, carbenicillin, and related antibiotics
   1167..1755    +  rep_origin     ori: high-copy-number ColE1/pMB1/pBR322/pUC origin of replication
   1842..1911    +  protein_bind   attB: attB site for the φC31 integrase (Groth et al., 2000) phage φC31 integrase
   2127..6246    +  gene           mini-white: white; This modified version of the white gene lacks part of the first intron.
   6251..6406    +  CDS            YPB1_ECOLX (fragment): Protein predicted: Swiss-Prot protein existence level 4. From Escherichia coli.
   6488..6507    -  misc_feature   MCS (fragment): pUC18/19 multiple cloning site
   6890..7128    +  promoter       hsp70 promoter: Drosophila melanogaster hsp70Bb promoter
   7143..7209    +  intron         Mhc intron: modified Drosophila myosin heavy chain intron 16 (Pfeiffer et al., 2010)
   7242..8588    +  CDS            GCaMP2: GCaMP2 is a basic (constitutively fluorescent) green fluorescent protein published in 2006, derived from Aequorea victoria.
   8622..9278    -  CDS            P74 (fragment): PIF0_NPVAC - Experimental evidence at protein level: Swiss-Prot protein existence level 1. Plays an essential role for oral infectivity of occlusion- derived virus (ODV) and functions also in host midgut attachment and fusion by binding to a specific host receptor. From Autographa californica nuclear polyhedrosis virus (AcMNPV).
