[The description below was written by a language model from this plasmid's Addgene catalogue record and pLannotate feature annotations shown in this document.]
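Description:
pGP-JFRC59-13XLexAop2-IVS-Syn21-RSET-jGCaMP8s-p10 is a Drosophila melanogaster transgenesis and expression plasmid built on the pJFRC59 backbone. It places the genetically encoded calcium indicator jGCaMP8s under control of the LexA binary expression system. In bacteria it is maintained through a ColE1/pUC-type origin and selected with ampicillin via the bla gene. The catalogue lists it as low copy even though the annotated origin is of the high-copy type. For fly work, the backbone carries a φC31 integrase attB site for site-specific insertion into attP landing sites. It also carries a mini-white eye-colour marker for identifying transformants.

According to the construct name, the expression cassette begins with thirteen LexAop2 operator repeats. The automated feature tables do not annotate these, but there is unannotated space upstream of the promoter. Next comes the Drosophila hsp70Bb promoter, which the operators make LexA-responsive. A modified myosin heavy chain intron (the IVS) follows, and the name also indicates a Syn21 translational enhancer leader; both are elements used to boost expression. The 1353 bp insert encodes jGCaMP8s (variant 688, mutations S26M, F286Y and Q315H), with components of rat, chicken and jellyfish origin. It is preceded by the N-terminal RSET leader, which comprises a 6xHis tag, T7 gene 10 leader, Xpress epitope and enterokinase site. The annotation software labels this reading frame as GCaMP2 by homology. The downstream hit to an AcMNPV P74 fragment most likely corresponds to the baculoviral p10 3′ region named in the title, which serves as the terminator.

The depositor notes that the RSET leader improves expression and basal fluorescence compared with an earlier version lacking it. The depositor and sequencing-derived records differ by only a few bases and share the same feature layout. The construct is intended for generating flies that express the sensor in LexA-defined cells for calcium imaging.
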