Addgene plasmid #218865: pGP-JFRC59-13XLexAop2-IVS-Syn21-RSET-jGCaMP8s-p10
Purpose: LexA activated transgene expression of ultrafast protein calcium sensor under the hsp70 promoter in D. melanogaster
Depositing lab: GENIE Project. Depositing organization: HHMI, Janelia Research Campus. Publication: jGCaMP8 Variants with Improved Expression for Drosophila. Reagents G, Hasseman JP, Turner GC, L Looger L, Bushey D, Reep D, Tsang A, Zheng J, Korff W, Jayaraman V, Kolb I, Zhang Y.. figshare Dataset. 2024. doi: 10.6084/m9.figshare.26231087.v1.
Backbone
  Vector backbone: pJFRC59
  Backbone manufacturer: Gerald Rubin
  Vector type: Insect Expression
Growth in bacteria
  Bacterial resistance: Ampicillin, 100 μg/mL
  Growth temperature: 37°C
  Growth strain: NEB Stable
  Copy number: Low Copy
Gene/Insert
  Gene/Insert name: RSET-jGCaMP8s (alt name: variant 688)
  Species: R. norvegicus (rat), G. gallus (chicken); A. victoria (jellyfish)
  Insert size (bp): 1353
  Mutation: S26M F286Y Q315H
  Promoter: hsp70
  Tag / fusion protein: 6xHis-T7 gene 10 leader-Xpress epitope-Enterokinase site (N terminal on insert)
  Cloning method: Gibson Cloning
Terms and licenses: Academic/Nonprofit Terms; Industry Terms: Not Available to Industry
Depositor comments: RSET leader improves expression and basal fluorescence compared to #162383.
How to cite: pGP-JFRC59-13XLexAop2-IVS-Syn21-RSET-jGCaMP8s-p10 was a gift from GENIE Project (Addgene plasmid # 218865 ; http://n2t.net/addgene:218865 ; RRID:Addgene_218865)
